>Addgene plasmid #65342 | PMV-ycrtI | depositor full sequence | sequence record 110575 | Full Sequence
AAAAATAAACAAATAGGGGTTCCGCGCACATTTCCCCGAAAAGTGCCACCTGACGTCTAAGAAACCATTA
TTATCATGACATTAACCTATAAAAATAGGCGTATCACGAGGCCCTTTCGTTGTAAAACGACGGCCAGTCG
TCTCGATCCGCAGTGTCTTGCGTCTCTATGGGTAAGGAACAAGACCAAGACAAGCCAACCGCTATCATCG
TTGGTTGTGGTATCGGTGGTATCGCTACCGCTGCTAGATTGGCTAAGGAAGGTTTCCAAGTTACCGTTTT
CGAAAAGAACGACTACTCTGGTGGTAGATGTTCTTTGATCGAACGCGACGGTTACAGATTCGACCAAGGT
CCATCTTTGTTGTTGTTGCCAGACTTGTTCAAGCAAACCTTCGAAGACTTGGGTGAAAAGATGGAAGACT
GGGTTGACTTGATCAAGTGTGAACCAAACTACGTTTGTCACTTCCACGACGAAGAAACCTTCACCTTCTC
TACCGACATGGCTTTGTTGAAGAGAGAAGTTGAAAGATTCGAAGGTAAGGACGGTTTCGACAGATTCTTG
TCTTTCATCCAAGAAGCTCACAGACACTACGAATTGGCTGTTGTTCACGTTTTGCAAAAGAACTTCCCAG
GTTTCGCTGCTTTCTTGAGATTGCAATTCATCGGTCAAATCTTGGCTTTGCACCCATTCGAATCTATCTG
GACCAGAGTTTGTAGATACTTCAAGACCGACAGATTGAGAAGAGTTTTCTCTTTCGCTGTTATGTACATG
GGTCAATCTCCATACTCTGCTCCAGGAACCTACTCTTTGTTGCAATACACCGAATTGACCGAAGGTATCT
GGTATCCAAGAGGTGGTTTCTGGCAAGTTCCAAACACCTTGTTGCAAATCGTTAAGAGAAACAACCCATC
TGCTAAGTTCAACTTCAACGCTCCAGTTTCTCAAGTTTTGTTGTCTCCAGCTAAGGACAGAGCTACCGGT
GTTAGATTGGAATCTGGTGAAGAACACCACGCTGACGTTGTTATCGTTAACGCTGACTTGGTTTACGCTT
CTGAACACTTGATCCCAGACGACGCTAGAAACAAGATCGGTCAATTGGGTGAAGTTAAGCGATCTTGGTG
GGCTGACTTGGTTGGTGGTAAGAAGTTGAAGGGTTCTTGTTCTTCTTTGTCTTTCTACTGGTCTATGGAC
AGAATCGTTGACGGTTTGGGTGGTCACAACATCTTCTTGGCTGAAGACTTCAAGGGTTCTTTCGACACCA
TCTTCGAAGAATTGGGTTTGCCAGCTGACCCATCTTTCTACGTTAACGTTCCAAGTAGAATCGACCCATC
TGCTGCTCCAGAAGGTAAGGACGCTATCGTTATCTTGGTTCCATGTGGTCACATCGACGCTTCTAACCCA
CAAGACTACAACAAGTTGGTTGCTAGAGCTAGAAAGTTCGTTATCCAAACCTTGTCTGCTAAGTTGGGTT
TGCCAGACTTCGAAAAGATGATCGTTGCTGAAAAGGTTCACGACGCTCCATCTTGGGAAAAGGAATTCAA
CTTGAAGGACGGTTCTATCTTGGGTTTGGCTCACAACTTCATGCAAGTTTTGGGTTTCAGACCATCTACC
AGACACCCAAAGTACGACAAGTTGTTCTTCGTTGGTGCTTCTACCCACCCAGGAACCGGTGTTCCAATCG
TTTTGGCTGGTGCTAAGTTGACCGCTAACCAAGTTTTGGAATCTTTCGACCGATCTCCAGCTCCAGACCC
AAACATGTCTTTGTCTGTTCCATACGGTAAGCCATTGAAGTCTAACGGAACCGGTATCGACTCTCAAGTT
CAATTGAAGTTCATGGACTTGGAAAGATGGGTTTACTTGTTGGTTTTGTTGATCGGTGCTGTTATCGCTC
GATCTGTTGGTGTTTTGGCTTTCTAAAGAGACGGAGTCACTGCCAACCGAGACGGTCATAGCTGTTTCCT
GTGTGCCGCTTCCTCGCTCACTGACTCGCTGCGCTCGGTCGTTCGGCTGCGGCGAGCGGTATCAGCTCAC
TCAAAGGCGGTAATACGGTTACCCACAGAATCAGGGGATAACGCAGGAAAGAACATGTGAGCAAAAGGCC
AGCAAAAGGCCAGGAACCGTAAAAAGGCCGCGTTGCTGGCGTTTTTCCATAGGCTCCGCCCCCCTGACGA
GCATCACAAAAATCGACGCTCAAGTCAGAGGTGGCGAAACCCGACAGGACTATAAAGATACCAGGCGTTT
CCCCCTGGAAGCTCCCTCGTGCGCTCTCCTGTTCCGACCCTGCCGCTTACCGGATACCTGTCCGCCTTTC
TCCCTTCGGGAAGCGTGGCGCTTTCTCAATGCTCACGCTGTAGGTATCTCAGTTCGGTGTAGGTCGTTCG
CTCCAAGCTGGGCTGTGTGCACGAACCCCCCGTTCAGCCCGACCGCTGCGCCTTATCCGGTAACTATCGT
CTTGAGTCCAACCCGGTAAGACACGACTTATCGCCACTGGCAGCAGCCACTGGTAACAGGATTAGCAGAG
CGAGGTATGTAGGCGGTGCTACAGAGTTCTTGAAGTGGTGGCCTAACTACGGCTACACTAGAAGGACAGT
ATTTGGTATCTGCGCTCTGCTGAAGCCAGTTACCTTCGGAAAAAGAGTTGGTAGCTCTTGATCCGGCAAA
CAAACCACCGCTGGTAGCGGTGGTTTTTTTGTTTGCAAGCAGCAGATTACGCGCAGAAAAAAAGGATCTC
AAGAAGATCCTTTGATCTTTTCTACGGGGTCTGACGCTCAGTGGAACGAAAACTCACGTTAAGGGATTTT
GGTCATGAGATTATCAAAAAGGATCTTCACCTAGATCCTTTTAAATTAAAAATGAAGTTTTAAATCAATC
TAAAGTATATATGAGTAAACTTGGTCTGACAGTTACCAATGCTTAATCAGTGAGGCACCTATCTCAGCGA
TCTGTCTATTTCGTTCATCCATAGTTGCCTGACTCCCCGTCGTGTAGATAACTACGATACGGGAGGGCTT
ACCATCTGGCCCCAGTGCTGCAATAATACCGCGGGACCCACGCTCACCGGCTCCAGATTTATCAGCAATA
AACCAGCCAGCCGGAAGGGCCGAGCGCAGAAGTGGTCCTGCAACTTTATCCGCCTCCATCCAGTCTATTA
ATTGTTGCCGGGAAGCTAGAGTAAGTAGTTCGCCAGTTAATAGTTTGCGCAACGTTGTTGCCATCGCTAC
AGGCATCGTGGTGTCACGCTCGTCGTTTGGTATGGCTTCATTCAGCTCCGGTTCCCAACGATCAAGGCGA
GTTACATGATCCCCCATGTTGTGCAAAAAAGCGGTTAGCTCCTTCGGTCCTCCGATCGTTGTCAGAAGTA
AGTTGGCCGCCGTGTTATCACTCATGGTTATGGCAGCACTACATAATTCTCTTACTGTCATGCCATCCGT
AAGATGCTTTTCTGTGACTGGTGAGTACTCAACCAAGTCATTCTGAGAATAGTGTATGCGGCGACCGAGT
TGCTCTTGCCCGGCGTCAATACGGGATAATACCGCGCCACATAGCAGAACTTTAAAAGTGCTCATCATTG
GAAAACGTTCTTCGGGGCGAAAACTCTCAAGGATCTTACCGCTGTTGAGATCCAGTTCGATGTAACCCAC
TCGTGCACCCAACTGATCTTCAGCATCTTTTACTTTCACCAGCGTTTCTGGGTGAGCAAAAACAGGAAGG
CAAAATGCCGCAAAAAAGGGAATAAGGGCGACACGGAAATGTTGAATACTCATACTCTTCCTTTTTCAAT
ATTATTGAAGCATTTATCAGGGTTATTGTCTCATGAGCGGATACATATTTGAATGTATTTAG
Features (pLannotate 1.2.2; 5 found; start..end, strand, type, name):
    118..138     -  CDS            lacZα (fragment): LacZα fragment of β-galactosidase; lacZ fragment
    198..1721    +  CDS            al-1 (fragment): CRTI_NEUCR - Experimental evidence at protein level: Swiss-Prot protein existence level 1. Phytoene desaturase involved in the carotenoid biosynthesis pathway. Converts phytoene into 3,4-didehydrolycopene via the intermediary of phytofluene, zeta-carotene, neurosporene and lycopene, by introducing up to five double bonds into phytoene. From Neurospora crassa (strain ATCC 24698 / 74-OR23-1A / CBS 708.71 / DSM 1257 / FGSC 987).
   2144..2732    -  rep_origin     ori: high-copy-number ColE1/pMB1/pBR322/pUC origin of replication
   2903..3763    -  CDS            AmpR: β-lactamase; bla; confers resistance to ampicillin, carbenicillin, and related antibiotics
   3764..26      -  promoter       AmpR promoter (across the origin): bla
