[The description below was written by a language model from this plasmid's Addgene catalogue record and pLannotate feature annotations shown in this document.]
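Description:
PMV-ycrtI is a small (about 3.8 kb) high-copy bacterial cloning plasmid from a yeast synthetic-biology parts collection. It carries a synthetic crtI open reading frame intended for reconstructing the beta-carotene pathway. The PMV backbone is minimal. It has a ColE1/pUC-type origin for high-copy replication in E. coli, and a β-lactamase gene (AmpR) with its own promoter for ampicillin selection. A short remnant of lacZα lies next to the insert, and the M13 forward and reverse sequencing primer sites flank the insert. No yeast origin, centromere or auxotrophic marker is annotated, so the plasmid appears to be a storage or gene-synthesis vector propagated only in bacteria rather than a yeast shuttle vector.

The recorded insert, ycrtI, is 1,745 bp and listed as synthetic. Automated annotation matches most of it (roughly 1.5 kb) to phytoene desaturase, with the closest reference being the Neurospora crassa al-1 protein. That hit reflects homology, and the record does not state the natural source organism of the gene. The "y" prefix may indicate a version designed for yeast, but this is not stated either. Phytoene desaturase introduces successive double bonds into phytoene to produce lycopene and related carotenoids, a central step on the route to beta-carotene. No promoter or terminator is annotated around the coding sequence, and the cloning method is listed as unknown. This is consistent with a promoterless ORF part meant to be combined with separate regulatory parts into transcription units for metabolic engineering in Saccharomyces cerevisiae. In that setting, carotenoid pigment formation gives a convenient visual readout of pathway assembly.
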