Addgene plasmid #65342: PMV-ycrtI
Purpose: systhesis of crtI gene in the beta-carotene pathway
Depositing lab: Junbiao Dai. Depositing organization: Tsinghua University. Publication: YeastFab: the design and construction of standard biological parts for metabolic engineering in Saccharomyces cerevisiae. Guo Y, Dong J, Zhou T, Auxillos J, Li T, Zhang W, Wang L, Shen Y, Luo Y, Zheng Y, Lin J, Chen GQ, Wu Q, Cai Y, Dai J. Nucleic Acids Res. 2015 May 8. pii: gkv464. 10.1093/nar/gkv464 PubMed 25956650.
Backbone
  Vector backbone: PMV
  Vector type: Synthetic Biology
Growth in bacteria
  Bacterial resistance: Ampicillin, 100 μg/mL
  Growth temperature: 37°C
  Growth strain: DH5alpha
  Copy number: High Copy
Gene/Insert
  Gene/Insert name: ycrtI
  Species: Synthetic
  Insert size (bp): 1745
  Cloning method: Unknown
  Sequencing primers: 5′ M13-F20; 3′ M13 Reverse
Terms and licenses: Academic/Nonprofit Terms; Industry Terms: Not Available to Industry
How to cite: PMV-ycrtI was a gift from Junbiao Dai (Addgene plasmid # 65342 ; http://n2t.net/addgene:65342 ; RRID:Addgene_65342)
