>Addgene plasmid #65342 | PMV-ycrtI | addgene partial sequence | sequence record 138590 | M13-F20 5'-TGTAAAACGACGGCCAGT-3'
TGCGTCTCTATGGGTAAGGAACAAGACCAAGACAAGCCAACCGCTATCATCGTTGGTTGTGGTATCGGTG
GTATCGCTACCGCTGCTAGATTGGCTAAGGAAGGTTTCCAAGTTACCGTTTTCGAAAAGAACGACTACTC
TGGTGGTAGATGTTCTTTGATCGAACGCGACGGTTACAGATTCGACCAAGGTCCATCTTTGTTGTTGTTG
CCAGACTTGTTCAAGCAAACCTTCGAAGACTTGGGTGAAAAGATGGAAGACTGGGTTGACTTGATCAAGT
GTGAACCAAACTACGTTTGTCACTTCCACGACGAAGAAACCTTCACCTTCTCTACCGACATGGCTTTGTT
GAAGAGAGAAGTTGAAAGATTCGAAGGTAAGGACGGTTTCGACAGATTCTTGTCTTTCATCCAAGAAGCT
CACAGACACTACGAATTGGCTGTTGTTCACGTTTTGCAAAAGAACTTCCCAGGTTTCGCTGCTTTCTTGA
GATTGCAATTCATCGGTCAAATCTTGGCTTTGCACCCATTCGAATCTATCTGGACCAGAGTTTGTAGATA
CTTCAAGACCGACAGATTGAGAAGAGTTTTCTCTTTCGCTGTTATGTACATGGGTCAATCTCCATACTCT
GCTCCAGGAACCTACTCTTTGTTGCAATACACCGAATTGACCGAAGGTATCTGGTATCCAAGAGGTGGTT
TCTGGCAAGTTCCAAACACCTTGTTGCAAATCGTTAAGAGAAACAACCCATCTGCTAAGTTCAACTTCAA
CGCTCCAGTTTCTCAAGTT
